>Addgene plasmid #44525 | pRM102 | addgene partial sequence | sequence record 63986 | Gal10pro-F 5'-GGTGGTAATGCCATGTAATATG-3'
TTTTGAAAATTCAAGGCAATTGTATCCAAGCAAACACTCCACAATGGCCAGAACTAAACAAACAGCTAGA
AAATCCACTGGTGGTAAAGCCCCAAGAAAACAATTAGCCTCCAAGGCTGCCAGAAAATCCGCCCCATCTA
CCGGTGGTGTTAAGAAGCCTCACAGATATAAGCCAGGTACTGTTGCCTTGAGAGAAATTAGAAGATTCCA
AAAATCTACTGAACTGTTGATCAGAAAGTTACCTTTCCAAAGATTGGTCAGAGAAATCGCTCAAGATTTC
AAGACCGACTTGAGATTTCAATCTTCTGCTATCGGTGCTTTGCAAGAATCCGTCGAAGCATACTTAGTCT
CTTTGTTTGAAGACACTAATCTGGCTGCTATTCACGCTAAGCGTGTTACTATCCAAAAGAAGGATATCAA
ATTGGCCAGAAGACTAAGAGGTGAAAGATCATGAATATAAAGCGGGAATTTTTTTT
