>Addgene plasmid #44525 | pRM102 | addgene partial sequence | sequence record 64186 | GAL1 5'-AATATACCTCTATACTTTAACGTC-3'
AACACAATCAATACAATAAAATAATGTCCGGTAGAGGTAAAGGTGGTAAAGGTCTAGGAAAAGGTGGTGC
CAAGCGTCACAGAAAGATTCTAAGAGATAACATTCAAGGTATCACTAAGCCAGCTATCAGAAGATTAGCT
AGAAGAGGTGGTGTCAAGCGTATTTCTGGTTTGATCTACGAAGAAGTCAGAGCCGTCTTGAAATCCTTCT
TGGAATCCGTCATCAGGGACTCTGTTACTTACACTGAACACGCCAAGAGAAAGACTGTTACTTCTTTGGA
TGTTGTTTATGCTTTGAAGAGACAAGGTAGAACCTTATATGGTTTCGGTGGTTAAACAATCGGTGGTTAA
ACAATCGGTGTTTGAAATTATTTTCATGCCTTTCAAAAAATAAAATAACGATCATTCTATTGGGAATATA
ATAGAACCTTATGTATGCATTTTTCGGTTTTTTATTATTTCATGTACTATATATATTAAAAATAAGTCTC
AATAAAAGAAACTAGTTTCCGAACTGTCTTAGATAGTCTTCCCTTATGTGCTCCTCCATTTCATTGCCGT
TGAGTGCTTCGACGTGGCGTTCGTGTCCCCTCTGTTGGTTAAGCAGATTTACCCAAATATTTACGCAGAA
ACCCATGGAATCCTCAATTTCACGCTTTTTCTTGGGACATCTGCACCTGCAGCCACACCCAAATTCCCTT
CCCTCGTCGTAGGCCGCGTTTTTACGTTTGAATTTTGAGTCACTGGCTAAGTAGGAGAATTTCGACCGAT
GCCCTTGAGAGCCTTCAACCCAGTCAGCTCCTTCCGGTGGGCGCGGGGCATGACTATCGT
