[The description below was written by a language model from this plasmid's Addgene catalogue record.]
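Description:
pRM102 is a yeast expression plasmid built on the pUK420 backbone and carrying two Saccharomyces cerevisiae core histone genes under galactose-regulated control. It is propagated in E. coli under ampicillin selection. The record does not state the bacterial copy number, the yeast selectable marker, or whether the plasmid is maintained in yeast through a centromeric, 2μ or integrating arrangement, and no feature table is available to fill in those details.

The insert is described as P(GAL10)-HHT2 P(GAL1)-HHF2: HHT2, one of the two yeast genes encoding histone H3, is driven by the GAL10 promoter, and HHF2, one of the two genes encoding histone H4, is driven by the GAL1 promoter. GAL1 and GAL10 are naturally transcribed divergently from a shared upstream activating region, so this naming is consistent with a bidirectional cassette that mimics the native divergent H3–H4 gene pair, although the record does not explicitly describe the orientation. Both promoters are induced by galactose and repressed by glucose, so expression of the two histones can be switched on or off together by changing the carbon source. The insert was introduced by restriction cloning between BamHI and EcoRI sites, and it is not recorded whether these sites remain intact.

The associated publication concerns histone H3 N-terminal mutations and their effect on GAL1 activation in vivo. A conditional wild-type H3/H4 source of this kind would suit studies of histone mutants or histone depletion in yeast, though the record does not state the specific role of this plasmid.
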