Addgene plasmid #44525: pRM102
Depositing lab: Michael Grunstein. Depositing organization: University of California, Los Angeles (UCLA). Publication: Histone H3 N-terminal mutations allow hyperactivation of the yeast GAL1 gene in vivo. Mann RK, Grunstein M. EMBO J. 1992 Sep;11(9):3297-306. PubMed 1505519.
Backbone
  Vector backbone: pUK420
  Vector type: Yeast Expression
Growth in bacteria
  Bacterial resistance: Ampicillin, 100 μg/mL
  Growth temperature: 37°C
  Growth strain: DH5alpha
  Copy number: Unknown
Gene/Insert
  Gene/Insert name: P(GAL10)-HHT2 P(GAL1)-HHF2
  Species: S. cerevisiae (budding yeast)
  Promoter: GAL 10
  Cloning method: Restriction Enzyme; 5′ cloning site BamHI (unknown if destroyed); 3′ cloning site EcoRI (unknown if destroyed)
  Sequencing primers: 5′ GGTGGTAATGCCATGTAATATG
Terms and licenses: Academic/Nonprofit Terms; Industry Terms: Not Available to Industry
How to cite: pRM102 was a gift from Michael Grunstein (Addgene plasmid # 44525 ; http://n2t.net/addgene:44525 ; RRID:Addgene_44525)
